Addgene plasmid #227289: qTAG-C-Solo-mStayGold-CEP192
Purpose: Donor template for mStayGold insertion into the C-terminus of the CEP192 locus. For pericentriolar material visualization. To be co-transfected with sgRNA plasmid px330-PITCh-CEP192 (Addgene #227288)
Depositing lab: Laurence Pelletier. Publication: qTAG: an adaptable plasmid scaffold for CRISPR-based endogenous tagging. Philip R, Sharma A, Matellan L, Erpf AC, Hsu WH, Tkach JM, Wyatt HDM, Pelletier L. EMBO J. 2024 Dec 12. doi: 10.1038/s44318-024-00337-5. PubMed 39668248.
Backbone
  Vector backbone: pUC19
  Backbone manufacturer: Invitrogen
  Backbone size w/o insert (bp): 2686
  Vector type: Mammalian Expression, CRISPR ; Donor Template
Growth in bacteria
  Bacterial resistance: Ampicillin, 100 μg/mL
  Growth temperature: 37°C
  Growth strain: DH5alpha
  Copy number: High Copy
Gene/Insert
  Gene/Insert name: CEP192 Homology Arms flanking a mStayGold Tag (alt name: CEP192)
  Species: H. sapiens (human)
  Insert size (bp): 1847
  Entrez Gene: CEP192
  Promoter: Promoterless
  Cloning method: Unknown
  Sequencing primers: 5′ CTGCAAGGCGATTAAGTTGGGTAAC; 3′ GGCTCGTATGTTGTGTGGAATTGT
Terms and licenses: Academic/Nonprofit Terms; Industry Terms: Not Available to Industry
Depositor comments: To be co-transfected with sgRNA plasmid px330-PITCh-CEP192 (Addgene #227288): https://www.addgene.org/227288/
How to cite: qTAG-C-Solo-mStayGold-CEP192 was a gift from Laurence Pelletier (Addgene plasmid # 227289 ; http://n2t.net/addgene:227289 ; RRID:Addgene_227289)
