[The description below was written by a language model from this plasmid's Addgene catalogue record and pLannotate feature annotations shown in this document.]
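Description:
qTAG-C-Solo-mStayGold-CEP192 is a CRISPR donor template built on the high-copy pUC19 cloning backbone, designed to knock the green fluorescent protein mStayGold into the C-terminal end of the endogenous human CEP192 gene. It is propagated in E. coli using the pUC-type ColE1/pMB1 origin and selected with ampicillin through the β-lactamase (AmpR) gene and its native promoter. The remaining annotated elements are pUC19 remnants: the lac promoter, lac operator and CAP binding site, a split lacZα fragment flanking the cloning region, and short bom, rop and lacI fragments. None of these play a role in mammalian cells.

The payload is an insert of about 1.8 kb consisting of CEP192 homology arms flanking the mStayGold coding sequence. The automated feature table does not annotate this insert. It leaves an unannotated gap of roughly 1.9 kb between the lacZα fragment and the lac operator, which is consistent with the position and size of the insert, so the details of arm lengths, linkers or any additional elements cannot be read from the record. The cassette is promoterless, so the tag is expressed only after in-frame integration at the target locus, where it comes under the control of the native CEP192 promoter and yields a CEP192-mStayGold fusion at endogenous levels.

The donor is meant to be co-transfected into human cells with a companion px330-PITCh-based plasmid carrying the CEP192-targeting sgRNA, which directs cutting at the locus to drive integration. Because CEP192 is a pericentriolar material component, the resulting tagged cells are used to visualize the pericentriolar material by fluorescence imaging. The plasmid belongs to the qTAG family of adaptable scaffolds for endogenous tagging.
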