Features (pLannotate 1.2.2; 10 found; start..end, strand, type, name):
    137..236     +  misc_feature   bom (fragment): basis of mobility region from pBR322
    242..399     -  CDS            lacZα (fragment): LacZα fragment of β-galactosidase; lacZ fragment
   2291..2307    -  protein_bind   lac operator: The lac repressor binds to the lac operator to inhibit transcription in E. coli. This inhibition can be relieved by adding lactose or isopropyl-β-D-thiogalactopyranoside (IPTG). lac repressor encoded by lacI
   2315..2345    -  promoter       lac promoter: promoter for the E. coli lac operon
   2360..2381    -  protein_bind   CAP binding site: CAP binding activates transcription in the presence of cAMP. E. coli catabolite activator protein
   2394..2486    -  CDS            lacI (fragment): lac repressor; lacI; The lac repressor binds to the lac operator to inhibit transcription in E. coli. This inhibition can be relieved by adding lactose or isopropyl-β-D-thiogalactopyranoside (IPTG).
   2669..3257    -  rep_origin     ori: high-copy-number ColE1/pMB1/pBR322/pUC origin of replication
   3428..4288    -  CDS            AmpR: β-lactamase; bla; confers resistance to ampicillin, carbenicillin, and related antibiotics
   4289..4393    -  promoter       AmpR promoter: bla
   4488..35      +  CDS            rop (fragment) (across the origin): Rop protein, which maintains plasmids at low copy number; rop
>Addgene plasmid #227289 | qTAG-C-Solo-mStayGold-CEP192 | addgene full sequence | sequence record 452061 | Addgene NGS Result
TCGCGCGTTTCGGTGATGACGGTGAAAACCTCTGACACATGCAGCTCCCGGAGACGGTCACAGCTTGTCT
GTAAGCGGATGCCGGGAGCAGACAAGCCCGTCAGGGCGCGTCAGCGGGTGTTGGCGGGTGTCGGGGCTGG
CTTAACTATGCGGCATCAGAGCAGATTGTACTGAGAGTGCACCATATGCGGTGTGAAATACCGCACAGAT
GCGTAAGGAGAAAATACCGCATCAGGCGCCATTCGCCATTCAGGCTGCGCAACTGTTGGGAAGGGCGATC
GGTGCGGGCCTCTTCGCTATTACGCCAGCTGGCGAAAGGGGGATGTGCTGCAAGGCGATTAAGTTGGGTA
ACGCCAGGGTTTTCCCAGTCACGACGTTGTAAAACGACGGCCAGTGAATTCGGGTTGGGACAAGTTGTTT
TAATCTTTCCAGTGCAATATGCTGTCTGGACTGAGTAAAACGGGCATTTAGGGTGTTCCCGAACCCTTTC
TTAGGTAGATAGTTTTTGCAGGCAGTATACAAAGCTGTATGTATGATAGTTTAGACCTCTTATTTTCCTT
TTTATATATTAATAGTTACTGGATAGCCAGGAATACATATGTATGCAATACTGTTTTAATCCAATTTTAC
GTTTTTCTCTCCTTTGTGTTATTTTCTCATTAAATAATAGCATCCAAGAAATCATAAATACATTTAAGCT
GAATGTGGCTTGACCGAGCTCTTTCCTCAACACCTGAGCCAGGCACTGTGCTGCCTGGGACAGGGTCACG
GGTGCTGTCATGACATGCTGCTGTCATGTGCCTCTCTCTTTCCAGAGCCCAGCATTACATCAACATGCCC
GTGCAGTTCAAACCGAAGTCCGCAGGCAAATTTGAAGCTTTGCTTGTCATTCAAACAGATGAAGGCAAGA
GTATTGCTATTCGACTAATTGGTGAAGCTCTTAGTAAAAATGGAGGAAGCGGAGGATCTGGCGGTACCGG
CGGAAGCATGGTGTCTACAGGCGAGGAACTGTTTACCGGCGTGGTGCCCTTCAAGTTCCAGCTGAAGGGC
ACCATCAACGGCAAGAGCTTCACCGTGGAAGGCGAGGGCGAGGGCAATAGCCACGAGGGCAGCCACAAAG
GCAAGTATGTGTGCACCAGCGGCAAACTGCCAATGTCTTGGGCCGCCCTGGGAACTAGCTTCGGCTATGG
CATGAAATACTATACCAAGTACCCCAGCGGCCTGAAAAACTGGTTCCACGAGGTGATGCCTGAGGGCTTC
ACCTACGACAGACACATCCAGTACAAGGGCGACGGCAGCATCCACGCCAAGCACCAGCACTTCATGAAGA
ACGGCACCTACCACAACATCGTGGAGTTCACCGGCCAGGACTTCAAGGAGAACAGCCCCGTGCTGACCGG
CGACATGGACGTGAGCCTGCCCAACGAGGTGCAGCACATCCCCATTGATGACGGCGTGGAGTGCACAGTG
ACCCTGCAGTACCCTCTGCTGAGCGACGAAAGCAAGTGCGTGGAAGCCTATCAGAACACCATCATCAAGC
CCCTGCACAATCAGCCAGCCCCCGATGTGCCATTTCACTGGATCAGAAAGCAGTACACCCAGAGCAAGGA
CGACACCGAGGAGAGAGACCACATCATCCAGAGCGAGACCCTGGAGGCCCACCTGGGAGGTTCCCTCGAG
ACCGGTAAGAGCAAGTGATAACTAGAATACATTTTTGTGTAAAGTAAATTACATAAGTTGTATTTTGTTA
ACTTTATCTTTCTACACTACAATTATGCTTTTGTATATATATTTTGTATGATGGATATCTATAATTGTAG
ATTTTGTTTTTACAAGCTAATACTGAAGACTCGACTGAAATATTATGTATCTAGCCCATAGTATTGTACT
TAACTTTTACAGGTGAGAAGAGAGTTCTGTGTTTGCATTGATTATGATATTCTGAATAAATATGGAATAT
ATTTTAATGTGGTATATCCAGAAATTTTTCAGTGAGCTTGTCTTTTTCTATGCTGTCATACAGAAATTAG
AATATCACTTTATTCTGTTAAGTATTTTCCAGCTTCTGGGTCTGTTCTGTGATTTTTATCCTCCATCACA
CAGTTTCCTTTCTCCTCAGAAATTCCTTCTCTGTTCCTCTGTCGTTTAGCCAGTTGCCCAGAGTAGAAAG
GACAACTTACTTTTCAAGCAGCTGGTTATTTTACTGAGGGGAAGTCTTCATAGTCTGTGCAAACACAGTG
AAGGAGGTAAGCTTGGCGTAATCATGGTCATAGCTGTTTCCTGTGTGAAATTGTTATCCGCTCACAATTC
CACACAACATACGAGCCGGAAGCATAAAGTGTAAAGCCTGGGGTGCCTAATGAGTGAGCTAACTCACATT
AATTGCGTTGCGCTCACTGCCCGCTTTCCAGTCGGGAAACCTGTCGTGCCAGCTGCATTAATGAATCGGC
CAACGCGCGGGGAGAGGCGGTTTGCGTATTGGGCGCTCTTCCGCTTCCTCGCTCACTGACTCGCTGCGCT
CGGTCGTTCGGCTGCGGCGAGCGGTATCAGCTCACTCAAAGGCGGTAATACGGTTATCCACAGAATCAGG
GGATAACGCAGGAAAGAACATGTGAGCAAAAGGCCAGCAAAAGGCCAGGAACCGTAAAAAGGCCGCGTTG
CTGGCGTTTTTCCATAGGCTCCGCCCCCCTGACGAGCATCACAAAAATCGACGCTCAAGTCAGAGGTGGC
GAAACCCGACAGGACTATAAAGATACCAGGCGTTTCCCCCTGGAAGCTCCCTCGTGCGCTCTCCTGTTCC
GACCCTGCCGCTTACCGGATACCTGTCCGCCTTTCTCCCTTCGGGAAGCGTGGCGCTTTCTCATAGCTCA
CGCTGTAGGTATCTCAGTTCGGTGTAGGTCGTTCGCTCCAAGCTGGGCTGTGTGCACGAACCCCCCGTTC
AGCCCGACCGCTGCGCCTTATCCGGTAACTATCGTCTTGAGTCCAACCCGGTAAGACACGACTTATCGCC
ACTGGCAGCAGCCACTGGTAACAGGATTAGCAGAGCGAGGTATGTAGGCGGTGCTACAGAGTTCTTGAAG
TGGTGGCCTAACTACGGCTACACTAGAAGAACAGTATTTGGTATCTGCGCTCTGCTGAAGCCAGTTACCT
TCGGAAAAAGAGTTGGTAGCTCTTGATCCGGCAAACAAACCACCGCTGGTAGCGGTGGTTTTTTTGTTTG
CAAGCAGCAGATTACGCGCAGAAAAAAAGGATCTCAAGAAGATCCTTTGATCTTTTCTACGGGGTCTGAC
GCTCAGTGGAACGAAAACTCACGTTAAGGGATTTTGGTCATGAGATTATCAAAAAGGATCTTCACCTAGA
TCCTTTTAAATTAAAAATGAAGTTTTAAATCAATCTAAAGTATATATGAGTAAACTTGGTCTGACAGTTA
CCAATGCTTAATCAGTGAGGCACCTATCTCAGCGATCTGTCTATTTCGTTCATCCATAGTTGCCTGACTC
CCCGTCGTGTAGATAACTACGATACGGGAGGGCTTACCATCTGGCCCCAGTGCTGCAATGATACCGCGAG
ACCCACGCTCACCGGCTCCAGATTTATCAGCAATAAACCAGCCAGCCGGAAGGGCCGAGCGCAGAAGTGG
TCCTGCAACTTTATCCGCCTCCATCCAGTCTATTAATTGTTGCCGGGAAGCTAGAGTAAGTAGTTCGCCA
GTTAATAGTTTGCGCAACGTTGTTGCCATTGCTACAGGCATCGTGGTGTCACGCTCGTCGTTTGGTATGG
CTTCATTCAGCTCCGGTTCCCAACGATCAAGGCGAGTTACATGATCCCCCATGTTGTGCAAAAAAGCGGT
TAGCTCCTTCGGTCCTCCGATCGTTGTCAGAAGTAAGTTGGCCGCAGTGTTATCACTCATGGTTATGGCA
GCACTGCATAATTCTCTTACTGTCATGCCATCCGTAAGATGCTTTTCTGTGACTGGTGAGTACTCAACCA
AGTCATTCTGAGAATAGTGTATGCGGCGACCGAGTTGCTCTTGCCCGGCGTCAATACGGGATAATACCGC
GCCACATAGCAGAACTTTAAAAGTGCTCATCATTGGAAAACGTTCTTCGGGGCGAAAACTCTCAAGGATC
TTACCGCTGTTGAGATCCAGTTCGATGTAACCCACTCGTGCACCCAACTGATCTTCAGCATCTTTTACTT
TCACCAGCGTTTCTGGGTGAGCAAAAACAGGAAGGCAAAATGCCGCAAAAAAGGGAATAAGGGCGACACG
GAAATGTTGAATACTCATACTCTTCCTTTTTCAATATTATTGAAGCATTTATCAGGGTTATTGTCTCATG
AGCGGATACATATTTGAATGTATTTAGAAAAATAAACAAATAGGGGTTCCGCGCACATTTCCCCGAAAAG
TGCCACCTGACGTCTAAGAAACCATTATTATCATGACATTAACCTATAAAAATAGGCGTATCACGAGGCC
CTTTCGTC
